>Addgene plasmid #40164 | pPROBE-gfp[tagless] | depositor full sequence | sequence record 122945 | pPROBE-gfp[tagless] sequence 7340 bps
CTCGGGCCGTCTCTTGGGCTTGATCGGCCTTCTTGCGCATCTCACGCGCTCCTGCGGCGGCCTGTAGGGC
AGGCTCATACCCCTGCCGAACCGCTTTTGTCAGCCGGTCGGCCACGGCTTCCGGCGTCTCAACGCGCTTT
GAGATTCCCAGCTTTTCGGCCAATCCCTGCGGTGCATAGGCGCGTGGCTCGACCGCTTGCGGGCTGATGG
TGACGTGGCCCACTGGTGGCCGCTCCAGGGCCTCGTAGAACGCCTGAATGCGCGTGTGACGTGCCTTGCT
GCCCTCGATGCCCCGTTGCAGCCCTAGATCGGCCACAGCGGCCGCAAACGTGGTCTGGTCGCGGGTCATC
TGCGCTTTGTTGCCGATGAACTCCTTGGCCGACAGCCTGCCGTCCTGCGTCAGCGGCACCACGAACGCGG
TCATGTGCGGGCTGGTTTCGTCACGGTGGATGCTGGCCGTCACGATGCGATCCGCCCCGTACTTGTCCGC
CAGCCACTTGTGCGCCTTCTCGAAGAACGCCGCCTGCTGTTCTTGGCTGGCCGACTTCCACCATTCCGGG
CTGGCCGTCATGACGTACTCGACCGCCAACACAGCGTCCTTGCGCCGCTTCTCTGGCAGCAACTCGCGCA
GTCGGCCCATCGCTTCATCGGTGCTGCTGGCCGCCCAGTGCTCGTTCTCTGGCGTCCTGCTGGCGTCAGC
GTTGGGCGTCTCGCGCTCGCGGTAGGCGTGCTTGAGACTGGCCGCCACGTTGCCCATTTTCGCCAGCTTC
TTGCATCGCATGATCGCGTATGCCGCCATGCCTGCCCCTCCCTTTTGGTGTCCAACCGGCTCGACGGGGG
CAGCGCAAGGCGGTGCCTCCGGCGGGCCACTCAATGCTTGAGTATACTCACTAGACTTTGCTTCGCAAAG
TCGTGACCGCCTACGGCGGCTGCGGCGCCCTACGGGCTTGCTCTCCGGGCTTCGCCCTGCGCGGTCGCTG
CGCTCCCTTGCCAGCCCGTGGATATGTGGACGATGGCCGCGAGCGGCCACCGGCTGGCTCGCTTCGCTCG
GCCCGTGGACAACCCTGCTGGACAAGCTGATGGACAGGCTGCGCCTGCCCACGAGCTTGACCACAGGGAT
TGCCCACCGGCTACCCAGCCTTCGACCACATACCCACCGGCTCCAACTGCGCGGCCTGCGGCCTTGCCCC
ATCAATTTTTTTAATTTTCTCTGGGGAAAAGCCTCCGGCCTGCGGCCTGCGCGCTTCGCTTGCCGGTTGG
ACACCAAGTGGAAGGCGGGTCAAGGCTCGCGCAGCGACCGCGCAGCGGCTTGGCCTTGACGCGCCTGGAA
CGACCCAAGCCTATGCGAGTGGGGGCAGTCGAAGGCGAAGCCCGCCCGCCTGCCCCCCGAGCCTCACGGC
GGCGAGTGCGGGGGTTCCAAGGGGGCAGCGCCACCTTGGGCAAGGCCGAAGGCCGCGCAGTCGATCAACA
AGCCCCGGAGGGGCCACTTTTTGCCGGAGGGGGAGCCGCGCCGAAGGCGTGGGGGAACCCCGCAGGGGTG
CCCTTCTTTGGGCACCAAAGAACTAGATATAGGGCGAAATGCGAAAGACTTAAAAATCAACAACTTAAAA
AAGGGGGGTACGCAACAGCTCATTGCGGCACCCCCCGCAATAGCTCATTGCGTAGGTTAAAGAAAATCTG
TAATTGACTGCCACTTTTACGCAACGCATAATTGTTGTCGCGCTGCCGAAAAGTTGCAGCTGATTGCGCA
TGGTGCCGCAACCGTGCGGCACCCTACCGCATGGAGATAAGCATGGCCACGCAGTCCAGAGAAATCGGCA
TTCAAGCCAAGAACAAGCCCGGTCACTGGGTGCAAACGGAACGCAAAGCGCATGAGGCGTGGGCCGGGCT
TATTGCGAGGAAACCCACGGCGGCAATGCTGCTGCATCACCTCGTGGCGCAGATGGGCCACCAGAACGCC
GTGGTGGTCAGCCAGAAGACACTTTCCAAGCTCATCGGACGTTCTTTGCGGACGGTCCAATACGCAGTCA
AGGACTTGGTGGCCGAGCGCTGGATCTCCGTCGTGAAGCTCAACGGCCCCGGCACCGTGTCGGCCTACGT
GGTCAATGACCGCGTGGCGTGGGGCCAGCCCCGCGACCAGTTGCGCCTGTCGGTGTTCAGTGCCGCCGTG
GTGGTTGATCACGACGACCAGGACGAATCGCTGTTGGGGCATGGCGACCTGCGCCGCATCCCGACCCTGT
ATCCGGGCGAGCAGCAACTACCGACCGGCCCCGGCGAGGAGCCGCCCAGCCAGCCCGGCATTCCGGGCAT
GGAACCAGACCTGCCAGCCTTGACCGAAACGGAGGAATGGGAACGGCGCGGGCAGCAGCGCCTGCCGATG
CCCGATGAGCCGTGTTTTCTGGACGATGGCGAGCCGTTGGAGCCGCCGACACGGGTCACGCTGCCGCGCC
GGTAGCACTTGGGTTGCGCAGCAACCCGTAAGTGCGCTGTTCCAGACTATCGGCTGTAGCCGCCTCGCCG
CCCTATACCTTGTCTGCCTCCCCGCGTTGCGTCGCGGTGCATGGAGCCGGGCCACCTCGACCTGAATGGA
AGCCGGCGGCACCTCGCTAACGGATTCACCGTTTTTATCAGGCTCTGGGAGGCAGAATAAATGATCATAT
CGTCAATTATTACCTCCACGGGGAGAGCCTGAGCAAACTGGCCTCAGGCATTTGAGAAGCACACGGTCAC
ACTGCTTCCGGTAGTCAATAAACCGGTAAACCAGCAATAGACATAAGCGGCTATTTAACGACCCTGCCCT
GAACCGACGACCGGGTCGAATTTGCTTTCGAATTTCTGCCATTCATCCGCTTATTATCACTTATTCAGGC
GTAGCACCAGGCGTTTAAGGGCACCAATAACTGCCTTAAAAAAATTACGCCCCGCCCTGCCACTCATCGC
AGTCGGCCTATTGGTTAAAAAATGAGCTGATTTAACAAAAATTTAACGCGAATTTTAACAAAATATTAAC
GCTTACAATTTCCATTCGCCATTCAGGCTGCGCAACTGTTGGGAAGGGCGATCGGTGCGGGCCTCTTCGC
TATTACGCCAGCTGGCGAAAGGGGGATGTGCTGCAAGGCGATTAAGTTGGGTAACGCCAGGGTTTTCCCA
GTCACGACGTTGTAAAACGACGGCCAGTGAGCGCGCGTAATACGACTCACTATAGGGCGAATTGGAGCTG
GGGCCGCAATTCCCAATTCCAGGCATCAAATAAAACGAAAGGCTCAGTCGAAAGACTGGGCCTTTCGTTT
TATCTGTTGTTTGTCGGTGAACGCTCTCCTGAGTAGGACAAATCCGCCGGGAGCGGATTTGAACGTTGCG
AAGCAACGGCCCGGAGGGTGGCGGGCAGGACGCCCGCCATAAACTGCCAGGAATTAATTCCAGGCATCAA
ATAAAACGAAAGGCTCAGTCGAAAGACTGGGCCTTTCGTTTTATCTGTTGTTTGTCGGTGAACGCTCTCC
TGAGTAGGACAAATCCGCCGGGAGCGGATTTGAACGTTGCGAAGCAACGGCCCGGAGGGTGGCGGGCAGG
ACGCCCGCCATAAACTGCCAGGAATTAATTCCAGGCATCAAATAAAACGAAAGGCTCAGTCGAAAGACTG
GGCCTTTCGTTTTATCTGTTGTTTGTCGGTGAACGCTCTCCTGAGTAGGACAAATCCGCCGGGAGCGGAT
TTGAACGTTGCGAAGCAACGGCCCGGAGGGTGGCGGGCAGGACGCCCGCCATAAACTGCCAGGAATTAAT
TCCAGGCATCAAATAAAACGAAAGGCTCAGTCGAAAGACTGGGCCTTTCGTTTTATCTGTTGTTTGTCGG
TGAACGCTCTCCTGAGTAGGACAAATCCGCCGGGAGCGGATTTGAACGTTGCGAAGCAACGGCCCGGAGG
GTGGCGGGCAGGACGCCCGCCATAAACTGCCAGGAATTGGGGATCGGAAGCTTGCATGCCTGCAGGTCGA
CTCTAGAGGATCCCCGGGTACCGAGCTCGAATTCCCTAACTAACTAAAGATTAACTTTATAAGGAGGAAA
AACATATGAGTAAAGGAGAAGAACTTTTCACTGGAGTTGTCCCAATTCTTGTTGAATTAGATGGTGATGT
TAATGGGCACAAATTTTCTGTCAGTGGAGAGGGTGAAGGTGATGCAACATACGGAAAACTTACCCTTAAA
TTTATTTGCACTACTGGAAAACTACCTGTTCCATGGCCAACACTTGTCACTACTTTGACTTATGGTGTTC
AATGCTTTTCAAGATACCCAGATCATATGAAACGGCATGACTTTTTCAAGAGTGCCATGCCCGAAGGTTA
TGTACAGGAAAGAACTATATTTTTCAAAGATGACGGGAACTACAAGACACGTGCTGAAGTCAAGTTTGAA
GGTGATACCCTTGTTAATAGAATCGAGTTAAAAGGTATTGATTTTAAAGAAGATGGAAACATTCTTGGAC
ACAAATTGGAATACAACTATAACTCACACAATGTATACATCATGGCAGACAAACAAAAGAATGGAATCAA
AGTTAACTTCAAAATTAGACACAACATTGAAGATGGAAGCGTTCAACTAGCAGACCATTATCAACAAAAT
ACTCCAATTGGCGATGGCCCTGTCCTTTTACCAGACAACCATTACCTGTCCACACAATCTGCCCTTTCGA
AAGATCCCAACGAAAAGAGAGACCACATGGTCCTTCTTGAGTTTGTAACAGCTGCTGGGATTACACATGG
CATGGATGAACTATACAAATAAGCTTAATTAGCTGAGCTTGGACTCCTGTTGATAGATCCAGTAATGACC
TCAGAACTCCATCTGGATTTGTTCAGAACGCTCGGTTGCCGCCGGGCGTTTTTTATTGGTGAGAATCCAA
GCTAGCTTGGCGAGATTTTCAGGAGCTAAGGAAGCTAAAATGGAGAAAAAAATCACTGGATATACCACCG
TTGATATATCCCAATGGCATCGTAAAGAACATTTTGAGGCATTTCAGTCAGTTGCTCAATGTACCTATAA
CCAGACCGTTCAGCTGGATATTACGGCCTTTTTAAAGACCGTAAAGAAAAATAAGCACAAGTTTTATCCG
GCCTTTATTCACATTCTTGCCCGCCTGATGAATGCTCATCCGGAATTTCGTATGGCAATGAAAGACGGTG
AGCTGGTGATATGGGATAGTGTTCACCCTTGTTACACCGTTTTCCATGAGCAAACTGAAACGTTTTCATC
GCTCTGGAGTGAATACCACGACGATTTCCGGCAGTTTCTACACATATATTCGCAAGATGTGGCGTGTTAC
GGTGAAAACCTGGCCTATTTCCCTAAAGGGTTTATTGAGAATATGTTTTTCGTCTCAGCCAATCCCTGGG
TGAGTTTCACCAGTTTTGATTTAAACGTGGCCAATATGGACAACTTCTTCGCCCCCGTTTTCACCATGGG
CAAATATTATACGCAAGGCGACAAGGTGCTGATGCCGCTGGCGATTCAGGTTCATCATGCCGTCTGTGAT
GGCTTCCATGTCGGCAGAATGCTTAATGAATTACAACAGTACTGCGATGAGTGGCAGGGCGGGGCGTAAT
TTTTTTAAGGCAGTTATTGGTGCCCTTAAACGCCTGGGGTAATGACTCTCTAGCTTGAGGCATCAAATAA
AACGAAAGGCTCAGTCGAAAGACTGGGCCTTTCGTTTTATCTGTTGTTTGTCGGTGAACGCTCTCCTGAG
TAGGACAAATCCGCCGCTAGGAGCTTGCGGCCGCCAGTGTGATGGATATCTGCATAAAAACTGTTGTAAT
TCATTAAGCATTCTGCCGACATGGAAGCCATCACAAACGGCATGATGAACCTGAATCGCCAGCGGCATCA
GCACCTTGTCGCCTTGCGTATAATATTTGCCCATGGGGGTGGGCGAAGAACTCCAGCATGAGATCCCCGC
GCTGGAGGATCATCCAGCCGGCGTCCCGGAAAACGATTCCGAAGCCCAACCTTTCATAGAAGGCGGCGGT
GGAATCGAAATCTCGTGATGGCAGGTTGGGCGTCGCTTGGTCGGTCATTTCGAACCCCAGAGTCCCGCTC
AGAAGAACTCGTCAAGAAGGCGATAGAAGGCGATGCGCTGCGAATCGGGAGCGGCGATACCGTAAAGCAC
GAGGAAGCGGTCAGCCCATTCGCCGCCAAGCTCTTCAGCAATATCACGGGTAGCCAACGCTATGTCCTGA
TAGCGGTCCGCCACACCCAGCCGGCCACAGTCGATGAATCCAGAAAAGCGGCCATTTTCCACCATGATAT
TCGGCAAGCAGGCATCGCCATGGGTCACGACGAGATCCTCGCCGTCGGGCATGCGCGCCTTGAGCCTGGC
GAACAGTTCGGCTGGCGCGAGCCCCTGATGCTCTTCGTCCAGATCATCCTGATCGACAAGACCGGCTTCC
ATCCGAGTACGTGCTCGCTCGATGCGATGTTTCGCTTGGTGGTCGAATGGGCAGGTAGCCGGATCAAGCG
TATGCAGCCGCCGCATTGCATCAGCCATGATGGATACTTTCTCGGCAGGAGCAAGGTGAGATGACAGGAG
ATCCTGCCCCGGCACTTCGCCCAATAGCAGCCAGTCCCTTCCCGCTTCAGTGACAACGTCGAGCACAGCT
GCGCAAGGAACGCCCGTCGTGGCCAGCCACGATAGCCGCGCTGCCTCGTCCTGCAGTTCATTCAGGGCAC
CGGACAGGTCGGTCTTGACAAAAAGAACCGGGCGCCCCTGCGCTGACAGCCGGAACACGGCGGCATCAGA
GCAGCCGATTGTCTGTTGTGCCCAGTCATAGCCGAATAGCCTCTCCACCCAAGCGGCCGGAGAACCTGCG
TGCAATCCATCTTGTTCAATCATGCGAAACGATCCTCATCCTGTCTCTTGATCAGATCTTGATCCCCTGC
GCCATCAGATCCTTGGCGGCAAGAAAGCCATCCAGTTTACTTTGCAGGGCTTCCCAACCTTACCAGAGGG
CGCCCCAGCTGGCAATTCCGGTTCGCTTGCTGTCCATAAAACCGCCCAGTCTAGCTATCGCCATGTAAGC
CCACTGCAAGCTACCTGCTTTCTCTTTGCGCTTGCGTTTTCCCTTGTCCAGATAGCCCAGTAGCTGACAT
TCATCCCAGGTGGCACTTTTCGGGGAAATGTGCGCGCCCGCGTTCCTGCTGGCGCTGGGCCTGTTTCTGG
CGCTGGACTTCCCGCTGTTCCGTCAGCAGCTTTTCGCCCACGGCCTTGATGATCGCGGCGGCCTTGGCCT
GCATATCCCGATTCAACGGCCCCAGGGCGTCCAGAACGGGCTTCAGGCGCTCCCGAAGGT
Features (pLannotate 1.2.2; 21 found; start..end, strand, type, name):
   1023..1792    +  rep_origin     pBBR1 oriV: replication origin of the broad-host-range plasmid pBBR1 from Bordetella bronchiseptica; requires the pBBR1 Rep protein for replication
   1793..2455    +  CDS            pBBR1 Rep: replication protein for the broad-host-range plasmid pBBR1 from Bordetella bronchiseptica
   2516..2585    +  CDS            TcR (fragment): tetracycline efflux protein; tet; confers resistance to tetracycline
   2914..2943    -  CDS            CmR (fragment): chloramphenicol acetyltransferase confers resistance to chloramphenicol
   2943..3021    +  rep_origin     M13 ori (fragment): M13 bacteriophage origin of replication; arrow indicates direction of (+) strand synthesis
   3025..3180    -  CDS            lacZα (fragment): LacZα fragment of β-galactosidase; lacZ fragment
   3188..3206    +  promoter       T7 promoter: promoter for bacteriophage T7 RNA polymerase
   3247..3333    +  terminator     rrnB T1 terminator: Escherichia coli rrnB; transcription terminator T1 from the E. coli rrnB gene
   3428..3514    +  terminator     rrnB T1 terminator: Escherichia coli rrnB; transcription terminator T1 from the E. coli rrnB gene
   3609..3695    +  terminator     rrnB T1 terminator: Escherichia coli rrnB; transcription terminator T1 from the E. coli rrnB gene
   3790..3876    +  terminator     rrnB T1 terminator: Escherichia coli rrnB; transcription terminator T1 from the E. coli rrnB gene
   3968..4024    -  misc_feature   MCS: pUC18/19 multiple cloning site
   4066..4781    +  CDS            GFP (fragment): Aequoria victoria green fluorescent protein
   4802..4896    +  terminator     lambda t0 terminator: transcription terminator from phage lambda
   4911..4939    +  promoter       cat promoter (fragment): promoter of the E. coli cat gene encoding chloramphenicol acetyltransferase
   4940..5596    +  CDS            cat: CAT_ECOLX - Experimental evidence at protein level: Swiss-Prot protein existence level 1. This enzyme is an effector of chloramphenicol resistance in bacteria. From Escherichia coli. This protein is used as a marker in many commonly used cloning vectors, such as pACYC184.
   5664..5750    +  terminator     rrnB T1 terminator: Escherichia coli rrnB; transcription terminator T1 from the E. coli rrnB gene
   5800..5916    -  CDS            CmR (fragment): chloramphenicol acetyltransferase; cat; confers resistance to chloramphenicol
   5916..6068    -  CDS            ble (fragment): BLE_KLEPN - Experimental evidence at protein level: Swiss-Prot protein existence level 1. Binding protein with a strong affinity to the bleomycin family of antibiotics. Binds to CL990; an antimitotic-antibiotic compound. From Klebsiella pneumoniae.
   6092..6883    -  CDS            neo: KKA2_KLEPN - Also known as kan, nptII. Experimental evidence at protein level: Swiss-Prot protein existence level 1. Resistance to kanamycin, neomycin, paromomycin, ribostamycin, butirosin and gentamicin B. From Klebsiella pneumoniae.
   6915..7199    -  CDS            tnpA (fragment): TN5P_ECOLX - Also known as tnp. Experimental evidence at protein level: Swiss-Prot protein existence level 1. Mediates transposition of transposon Tn5 by a 'cut and paste' mechanism. First, the monomeric transposase binds the 19 bp inverted DNA repeats flanking the transposon. Then, dimerization of the DNA- bound transposase creates a synaptic DNA complex. After nicking of the first DNA strand, excision of the transposon proceeds through a series of intermediates. The transposase then mediates the insertion of the transposon at a new site by strand transfer. The activity of the wild- type tran
