[The description below was written by a language model from this plasmid's Addgene catalogue record and pLannotate feature annotations shown in this document.]
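Description:
pPROBE-gfp[tagless] is a broad-host-range promoter-probe vector built on the pBBR1 replicon and used to detect and measure promoter activity in bacteria through GFP fluorescence. It replicates from the pBBR1 oriV together with the plasmid-encoded pBBR1 Rep protein. This system originates from Bordetella bronchiseptica and allows maintenance in a wide range of Gram-negative hosts as well as in E. coli, where the plasmid is propagated. Selection is by kanamycin, conferred by the Tn5-derived neo (nptII) gene. That gene is flanked by remnants of the ble gene and the Tn5 transposase, left over from the original resistance cassette. The copy number is not recorded.

The reporter module is a pUC18/19-type multiple cloning site placed directly upstream of a promoterless GFP coding sequence, which is followed by the phage lambda t0 terminator. Four tandem copies of the rrnB T1 terminator lie upstream of the cloning site and block read-through transcription from the backbone. As a result, fluorescence reflects only the activity of a DNA fragment cloned into the polylinker. The "tagless" designation is not explained in the record, but it suggests that this GFP lacks an added tag, in contrast to other vectors of the series. The depositor notes that this version retains the PstI site.

Downstream of GFP, the annotation shows an apparently full-length cat gene with a partial cat promoter and another rrnB T1 terminator, although the catalogue lists only kanamycin resistance. Short fragments of TcR, CmR, M13 ori and lacZα, along with a T7 promoter, appear to be vestiges of earlier cloning steps.
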