Addgene plasmid #40164: pPROBE-gfp[tagless]
Depositing lab: Steven Lindow. Depositing organization: University of California, Berkeley. Publication: Improved gfp and inaZ broad-host-range promoter-probe vectors. Miller WG, Leveau JH, Lindow SE. Mol Plant Microbe Interact. 2000 Nov;13(11):1243-50. 10.1094/MPMI.2000.13.11.1243 PubMed 11059491.
Backbone
  Vector backbone: pBBR1
Growth in bacteria
  Bacterial resistance: Kanamycin, 50 μg/mL
  Growth temperature: 37°C
  Growth strain: DH5alpha
  Copy number: Unknown
Gene/Insert
  Gene/Insert name: Promotor probe
  GenBank ID: AF286455
Terms and licenses: Academic/Nonprofit Terms; Industry Terms: Not Available to Industry
Depositor comments: This plasmid has the PstI site.
How to cite: pPROBE-gfp[tagless] was a gift from Steven Lindow (Addgene plasmid # 40164 ; http://n2t.net/addgene:40164 ; RRID:Addgene_40164)
