>Addgene plasmid #40164 | pPROBE-gfp[tagless] | addgene partial sequence | sequence record 54561 | M13pUC-fwd 5'-CCCAGTCACGACGTTGTAAAACG-3'
GACTCACTATAGGGCGAATTGGAGCTGGGGCCGCAATTCCCAATTCCCCAGGCATCAAATAAAACGAAAG
GCTCAGTCGAAAGACTGGGCCTTTCGTTTTATCTGTTGTTTGTCGGTGAACGCTCTCCTGAGTAGGACAA
ATCCGCCGGGAGCGGATTTGAACGTTGCGAAGCAACGGCCCGGAGGGTGGCGGGCAGGACGCCCGCCATA
AACTGCCAGGAATTAATTCCCCAGGCATCAAATAAAACGAAAGGCTCAGTCGAAAGACTGGGCCTTTCGT
TTTATCTGTTGTTTGTCGGTGAACGCTCTCCTGAGTAGGACAAATCCGCCGGGAGCGGATTTGAACGTTG
CGAAGCAACGGCCCGGAGGGTGGCGGGCAGGACGCCCGCCATAAACTGCCAGGAATTAATTCCCCAGGCA
TCAAATAAAACGAAAGGCTCAGTCGAAAGACTGGGCCTTTCGTTTTATCTGTTGTTTGTCGGTGAACGCT
CTCCTGAGTAGGACAAATCCGCCGGGAGCGGATTTGAACGTTGCGAAGCAACGGCCCGGAGGGTGGCGGG
CAGGACGCCCGCCATAAACTGCCAGGAATTAATTCCCCAGGCATCAAATAAAACGAAAGGCTCAGTCGAA
AGACTGGGCCTTTCGTTTTATCTGTTGTTTGTCGGTGAACGCTCTCCTGAGTAGGACAAATCCGCCGGGA
GCGGATTTGAACGTTGCGAAGCAACGGCCCGGAGGGTGGC
