>Addgene plasmid #40164 | pPROBE-gfp[tagless] | addgene partial sequence | sequence record 56249 | CAT-R 5'-GCAACTGACTGAAATGCCTC-3'
GAAATCAACGGTGGTATATCCAGTGATTTTTTTCTCCATTTTAGCTTCCTTAGCTCCTGTAAAATCTCGC
CAAGCTAGCTTGGATTCTCACCAATAAAAAACGCCCGGCGGCAACCGAGCGTTCTGAACAAATCCAGATG
GAGTTCTGAGGTCATTACTGGATCTATCAACAGGAGTCCAAGCTCAGCTAATTAAGCTTATTTGTATAGT
TCATCCATGCCATGTGTAATCCCAGCAGCTGTTACAAACTCAAGAAGGACCATGTGGTCTCTCTTTTCGT
TGGGATCTTTCGAAAGGGCAGATTGTGTGGACAGGTAATGGTTGTCTGGTAAAAGGACAGGGCCATCGCC
AATTGGAGTATTTTGTTGATAATGGTCTGCTAGTTGAACGCTTCCATCTTCAATGTTGTGTCTAATTTTG
AAGTTAACTTTGATTCCATTCTTTTGTTTGTCTGCCATGATGTATACATTGTGTGAGTTATAGTTGTATT
CCAACTTGTGTCCAAGAATGTTTCCATCTTCTTTAAAATCAATACCTTTTAACTCGATTCTATTAACAAG
TGTATCACCTTCAAACTTGACTTCAGCACGTGTCTTATAGTTCCCGTCATCTTTGAAAAATATAGTTCTT
TCCTGTACATAACCTTCGGGCATGGCACTCTTGAAAAAGTCATGCCGTTTCATATGATCTGGGTATCTTG
AAAAGCATTGAACACCATAAGTCAAAGTAGTGACAAGTGTTGGCCATGGAACAGGTAGTTTTCCAGTAGT
GCAAATAAATTTAAGGGTAAGTTTTCCGTATGTTGCATCACCTTCACCCTCTCCACTGACAGAAAATTTG
TGCCCATTAACATCACCATCTAATTCAACAAGAATTGGGACAACTCCAGT
