>Addgene plasmid #40164 | pPROBE-gfp[tagless] | addgene partial sequence | sequence record 56310 | GFPfusionREV 5'-CTCCACTGACAGAAAATTTG-3'
TCTATTCACAGAATTGGGACAACTCCAGTGAAAAGTTCTTCTCCTTTACTCATATGTTTTTCCTCCTTAT
AAAGTTAATCTTTAGTTAGTTAGGGAATAAGCCGAATTCGAGCTCGGTACCCGGGGATCCTCTAGAGTCG
ACCTGCAGGCATGCAAGCTTCCGATCCCCAATTCCTGGCAGTTTATGGCGGGCGTCCTGCCCGCCACCCT
CCGGGCCGTTGCTTCGCAACGTTCAAATCCGCTCCCGGCGGATTTGTCCTACTCAGGAGAGCGTTCACCG
ACAAACAACAGATAAAACGAAAGGCCCAGTCTTTCGACTGAGCCTTTCGTTTTATTTGATGCCTGGGGAA
TTAATTCCTGGCAGTTTATGGCGGGCGTCCTGCCCGCCACCCTCCGGGCCGTTGCTTCGCAACGTTCAAA
TCCGCTCCCGGCGGATTTGTCCTACTCAGGAGAGCGTTCACCGACAAACAACAGATAAAACGAAAGGCCC
AGTCTTTCGACTGAGCCTTTCGTTTTATTTGATGCCTGGGGAATTAATTCCTGGCAGTTTATGGCGGGCG
TCCTGCCCGCCACCCTCCGGGCCGTTGCTTCGCAACGTTCAAATCCGCTCCCGGCGGATTTGTCCTACTC
AGGAGAGCGTTCACCGACAAACAACAGATAAAACGAAAGGCCCAGTCTTTCGACTGAGCCTTTCGTTTTA
TTTGAT
